Addgene plasmid #241319: pcDNA3.1-MSTN
Purpose: Expresses bovine MSTN (wild-type) in mammalian cells
Depositing lab: Mathilde Dupont-Nivet. Depositing organization: INRAE Jouy-en-Josas. Publication: Assessing the effect of bovine MSTN variants on pre-mRNA splicing. Gaiani N, Rocha D, Boulling A. Anim Genet. 2026 Feb;57(1):e70073. doi: 10.1002/age.70073. PubMed 41614706.
Backbone
  Vector backbone: pcDNA3.1 (+)
  Backbone manufacturer: Invitrogen (Life Technologies)
  Backbone size w/o insert (bp): 5431
  Total vector size (bp): 11679
  Vector type: Mammalian Expression
Growth in bacteria
  Bacterial resistance: Ampicillin, 100 μg/mL
  Growth temperature: 37°C
  Growth strain: DH5alpha
  Copy number: High Copy
Gene/Insert
  Gene/Insert name: MSTN full gene (alt name: Myostatin)
  Species: B. taurus (bovine)
  Insert size (bp): 6248
  GenBank ID: GeneID:281187
  Entrez Gene: MSTN (a.k.a. GDF8)
  Promoter: CMV
  Cloning method: Other
  Sequencing primers: 5′ TAATACGACTCACTATAGGG
Terms and licenses: Academic/Nonprofit Terms; Industry Terms: Not Available to Industry
Depositor comments: Addgene NGS finds six natural variants within MSTN intron 1 (NC_037329.1). The depositor confirms these intronic variants have no detectable effect on plasmid function, and that the plasmid has been tested and found fully functional in terms of RNA expression and splicing.
How to cite: pcDNA3.1-MSTN was a gift from Mathilde Dupont-Nivet (Addgene plasmid # 241319 ; http://n2t.net/addgene:241319 ; RRID:Addgene_241319)
