[The description below was written by a language model from this plasmid's Addgene catalogue record and pLannotate feature annotations shown in this document.]
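Description:
pcDNA3.1-MSTN is a mammalian expression plasmid built on the pcDNA3.1(+) backbone that carries the full wild-type bovine (Bos taurus) myostatin gene, MSTN (also called GDF8), as a genomic insert of about 6.2 kb rather than as a cDNA. It is maintained in E. coli through a high-copy ColE1/pUC-type origin and selected with ampicillin via the β-lactamase gene and its own promoter. An f1 origin is also present. For mammalian cells, the backbone supplies a neomycin phosphotransferase cassette driven by the SV40 early promoter and ended by the SV40 polyadenylation signal, which would allow G418 selection.

The insert sits downstream of the human CMV immediate-early enhancer and promoter and upstream of the bovine growth hormone polyadenylation signal, with a T7 promoter between the CMV promoter and the gene. The feature table detects three separated blocks of MSTN coding sequence, annotated by homology to the human protein, spaced roughly 2 kb apart. This matches a three-exon gene with both introns retained, so the transcript must be spliced in the transfected cell to yield mature mRNA. Several small annotated fragments (HIV-1 LTR, ble, lacI) appear to be short homology hits, not functional elements.

The associated work concerns the effect of bovine MSTN variants on pre-mRNA splicing, so this plasmid plausibly serves as the wild-type full-gene reference in such assays. The repository's sequencing found six natural variants in intron 1. The depositor reports that they have no detectable effect and that RNA expression and splicing are normal. The sequenced record is 11,641 nt, slightly shorter than the 11,679 bp listed in the catalogue.
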