Features (pLannotate 1.2.2; 22 found; start..end, strand, type, name):
     28..80      -  misc_feature   bom (fragment): basis of mobility region from pBR322
    235..614     +  enhancer       CMV enhancer: human cytomegalovirus immediate early enhancer
    615..818     +  promoter       CMV promoter: human cytomegalovirus (CMV) immediate early promoter
    814..847     +  LTR            5' LTR (truncated) (fragment): truncated 5' long terminal repeat (LTR) from HIV-1
    863..881     +  promoter       T7 promoter: promoter for bacteriophage T7 RNA polymerase
   1020..1391    +  CDS            MSTN (fragment): GDF8_HUMAN - Also known as GDF8. Experimental evidence at protein level: Swiss-Prot protein existence level 1. Acts specifically as a negative regulator of skeletal muscle growth. From Homo sapiens (Human).
   3232..3606    +  CDS            MSTN (fragment): GDF8_HUMAN - Also known as GDF8. Experimental evidence at protein level: Swiss-Prot protein existence level 1. Acts specifically as a negative regulator of skeletal muscle growth. From Homo sapiens (Human).
   5642..6016    +  CDS            MSTN (fragment): GDF8_HUMAN - Also known as GDF8. Experimental evidence at protein level: Swiss-Prot protein existence level 1. Acts specifically as a negative regulator of skeletal muscle growth. From Homo sapiens (Human).
   7238..7462    +  polyA_signal   bGH poly(A) signal: bovine growth hormone polyadenylation signal
   7466..7487    +  promoter       SV40 promoter (fragment): SV40 enhancer and early promoter
   7508..7936    +  rep_origin     f1 ori (sequence partly withheld): f1 bacteriophage origin of replication; arrow indicates direction of (+) strand synthesis
   7950..8279    +  promoter       SV40 promoter: SV40 enhancer and early promoter
   8346..9137    +  CDS            neo: KKA2_KLEPN - Also known as kan, nptII. Experimental evidence at protein level: Swiss-Prot protein existence level 1. Resistance to kanamycin, neomycin, paromomycin, ribostamycin, butirosin and gentamicin B. From Klebsiella pneumoniae.
   9161..9319    +  CDS            ble (fragment): BLE_KLEPN - Experimental evidence at protein level: Swiss-Prot protein existence level 1. Binding protein with a strong affinity to the bleomycin family of antibiotics. Binds to CL990; an antimitotic-antibiotic compound. From Klebsiella pneumoniae.
   9314..9435    +  polyA_signal   SV40 poly(A) signal: SV40 polyadenylation signal
   9506..9528    -  protein_bind   lac operator (fragment): The lac repressor binds to the lac operator to inhibit transcription in E. coli. This inhibition can be relieved by adding lactose or isopropyl-β-D-thiogalactopyranoside (IPTG). lac repressor encoded by lacI
   9532..9562    -  promoter       lac promoter: promoter for the E. coli lac operon
   9577..9598    -  protein_bind   CAP binding site: CAP binding activates transcription in the presence of cAMP. E. coli catabolite activator protein
   9611..9703    -  CDS            lacI (fragment): lac repressor; lacI; The lac repressor binds to the lac operator to inhibit transcription in E. coli. This inhibition can be relieved by adding lactose or isopropyl-β-D-thiogalactopyranoside (IPTG).
   9886..10474   -  rep_origin     ori: high-copy-number ColE1/pMB1/pBR322/pUC origin of replication
  10645..11505   -  CDS            AmpR: β-lactamase; bla; confers resistance to ampicillin, carbenicillin, and related antibiotics
  11506..11610   -  promoter       AmpR promoter: bla
>Addgene plasmid #241319 | pcDNA3.1-MSTN | addgene full sequence | sequence record 491238 | Addgene NGS Result
GACGGATCGGGAGATCTCCCGATCCCCTATGGTGCACTCTCAGTACAATCTGCTCTGATGCCGCATAGTT
AAGCCAGTATCTGCTCCCTGCTTGTGTGTTGGAGGTCGCTGAGTAGTGCGCGAGCAAAATTTAAGCTACA
ACAAGGCAAGGCTTGACCGACAATTGCATGAAGAATCTGCTTAGGGTTAGGCGTTTTGCGCTGCTTCGCG
ATGTACGGGCCAGATATACGCGTTGACATTGATTATTGACTAGTTATTAATAGTAATCAATTACGGGGTC
ATTAGTTCATAGCCCATATATGGAGTTCCGCGTTACATAACTTACGGTAAATGGCCCGCCTGGCTGACCG
CCCAACGACCCCCGCCCATTGACGTCAATAATGACGTATGTTCCCATAGTAACGCCAATAGGGACTTTCC
ATTGACGTCAATGGGTGGAGTATTTACGGTAAACTGCCCACTTGGCAGTACATCAAGTGTATCATATGCC
AAGTACGCCCCCTATTGACGTCAATGACGGTAAATGGCCCGCCTGGCATTATGCCCAGTACATGACCTTA
TGGGACTTTCCTACTTGGCAGTACATCTACGTATTAGTCATCGCTATTACCATGGTGATGCGGTTTTGGC
AGTACATCAATGGGCGTGGATAGCGGTTTGACTCACGGGGATTTCCAAGTCTCCACCCCATTGACGTCAA
TGGGAGTTTGTTTTGGCACCAAAATCAACGGGACTTTCCAAAATGTCGTAACAACTCCGCCCCATTGACG
CAAATGGGCGGTAGGCGTGTACGGTGGGAGGTCTATATAAGCAGAGCTCTCTGGCTAACTAGAGAACCCA
CTGCTTACTGGCTTATCGAAATTAATACGACTCACTATAGGGAGACCCAAGCTGGCTAGCGTTTAAACTT
AAGCTTGGTACCGAGCTCGGATCCGTTTGGCTTGGCGTTACTCAAAAGCAAAAGAAAAGTAAAAGGAAGA
AGTAAGAACAAGGGAAAAGATTGTATTGATTTTAAAACCATGCAAAAACTGCAAATCTCTGTTTATATTT
ACCTATTTATGCTGATTGTTGCTGGCCCAGTGGATCTGAATGAGAACAGCGAGCAGAAGGAAAATGTGGA
AAAAGAGGGGCTGTGTAATGCATGTTTGTGGAGGGAAAACACTACATCCTCAAGACTAGAAGCCATAAAA
ATCCAAATCCTCAGTAAACTTCGCCTGGAAACAGCTCCTAACATCAGCAAAGATGCTATCAGACAACTTT
TGCCCAAGGCTCCTCCACTCCTGGAACTGATTGATCAGTTCGATGTCCAGAGAGATGCCAGCAGTGACGG
CTCCTTGGAAGACGATGACTACCACGCCAGGACGGAAACGGTCATTACCATGCCCACGGAGTGTGAGTAG
TCCTGCTGGTGCAGAGCAACGACTCTGCTGACTGCTGTTCTAGTGTTCATGAGAAACCGATCTATTTTCA
GGCTCTTTTAACAAGCTGCTGGCTTGTATGTAAGGAGGAGGGGAAAGAGCTTTTTTCAAGATTTCATGAG
AAATAGACCAATGAGACTGAAAGCTGCTACTTTATTTGTTTCCTTAGAGAGCTAAAAAGCTAAAAATCAA
AAATGAAATGCTTGCATAGCATTCATGTTATATAGTTTAGTATGACAACTATAACATGTTTATGTTTTCA
CAGCTTAATGCTACCAAGGTAAAGGATTGGGAGACAGTATCAGCAATGTGAAAAATTTACATCAAATTTC
CTAATTGCATTTGGTTGCCTGAAATATGCATTTAAAATAACAGGGTGTTGTTTTTTTTTTTTTTTTTTTT
CATTAATAAAAGAGAAAGGAAGAAATCTGTAGAGGTTGAAGCCTATCTGGGCGTTTGCTGAACACTTAGA
ATGACTTCTGTTATTCAAAACTATTTCTCATAGGGTTTTTATGGTCTTCACAGAGTATCTAATTTTGAAA
GCTATTAGAGTGGAAAGGATAAAAGAATATTCTTAATAAACTTAATGTATTAGTAAGAGCAATAAGGAAG
TAAACACAGCATAGTGAAAAATCATGAGCTAATCAGCAGAAAATTCTAAGAAATAAACATTTTAATTACA
AAGTTCCACTTATACCCTGACCATGGTACTATTGTTGAGAGTACCTGGTCTGCACATATCTAGGAGGCAC
ATGCTTAATAACCTTCTAAAATATTATTGTATTCCTCATAGGAGGGAGAACTATTACCTATATGTAGTAC
CTATGTTGTTTCTGAAAGATAATATGTTTCATGTATTTCTGTTGCAGTCACTTCAAACCTATACTCAAGG
AAAGGGAGACAGGCATCTCAACAGAGAAGGCATGACCAGAAAGAGTTTTGTGCCATGTGTCTGCGATCTT
GCTTTATACAGGGCTCTACCCACTTTAAACTGGACTCAAAACAGTTTCAAAATACTGCTTTTTCTTATTA
AGTAACTAGTTTATAAGGCAACAAATAAATTTCCTTTAAGACTGTGCTATCAGATAATCCTGGAATAGAT
TTGCCTTACTTATAAACAATCTTGAGAAAACAAAAAGGCAAGAAATTGCTAAGTGCTTCTGCTTACAATG
ACAGCCTGGCCCTAAAGACAATGTTTTCTAAGTTTTGAAACAGCTTGAATACAACATCTAAGTTTTGGTG
CTAATTACCTGCTAGTTTTTTTATTTTTTTCCTTTAAAAGGCTGTCCCAGCGTCCTAACATAACAGATGC
ACTATATTTTCTGCTAATTCCCGAGGCTCAGTTAGTTGCTCACTGTGTCTTGTCCCCAGGTAATTCAGGC
CTGGGGGAAGGGTTCCTTCCTCCAGACTGATTGGTACAGCTGCTCAGTAAGTGTAACTACTCAGATTCCC
AAAGAATTCTAAGTGGATGTTCTTCCACAGTGTCTCTTGTTCTCTCTAATCATCATCATTTTAAAATTTC
ATCCACTTTTCATTCCTTAATAGAATTTTCCTTAGTCCACAGTTCTCTGGAAAGGAAGTAGGCTTCTCAT
AACAGCTGAAAAAACATATACCTAAAAGATTCTGAAAAGCTGTAATAACTGTTATACTTGATATTTTGCT
GTTATGAATGAAATGCTACATATTTTTCCATTTTAAAAGACTAAATATGCACACATTATTCCAATTAAAA
AATGTTCATAGATTGATATGGAGGTGTTCGTTCATTTTTCATAAAAATGATCTTAGTAACTTTTTTTCTT
ATTCATTTATAGCTGATCTTCTAACGCAAGTGGAAGGAAAACCCAAATGTTGTTTCTTTAAATTTAGCTC
TAAGATACAATACAATAAACTAGTAAAGGCCCAACTGTGGATATATCTGAGGCCTGTCAAGACTCCTGCG
ACAGTGTTTGTGCAAATCCTGAGACTCATCAAACCCATGAAAGACGGTACAAGGTATACTGGAATCCGAT
CTCTGAAACTTGACATGAACCCAGGCACTGGTATTTGGCAGAGCATTGATGTGAAGACAGTGTTGCAGAA
CTGGCTCAAACAACCTGAATCCAACTTAGGCATTGAAATCAAAGCTTTAGATGAGAATGGCCATGATCTT
GCTGTAACCTTCCCAGAACCAGGAGAAGATGGACTGGTAAGTGATTACTGAAAATAACATGCTAAAAACC
TTGTTATGTGTTTATTCATAATGTGAATGAATAGTAGTGAAAAATAACTACCAGTTTCCTGTGCTTATAA
GCCAGACAAAGGCACCTTACCCCAGTGGTAGCCCTGTACTCAATAAAAGTAGGTGTCCCATTTCACATCC
TATGAAACACTCTCTTGATACTTTGACTTTGCATGAGGATTTAAAAGAAAAAAAGTTATACCATGGTCCT
TAAGTTTTTAGGGAATTCTTTGGAATTGAGAATGAAATATAAAATGCTTTCCGTTGATGTGCTACATGAT
TATATAAATAAAAACATGAAGTCTTCACAGTGGATTCTAGTACTCACCCAACAACACATTTTTTCCCCCA
GAAGAGTGACCAATTTGTTAAAATTCTTTTGCTTAATAAGGCAGAAAAATGAACTCTACAAGTTATAATT
AAAATAAAATGCTTTTACTTATAGAAATTAACTAGATATATGTTCAGGTTTATATACTATTAAATATACT
ATATTTAAGATCTCTCATGATAAATATGTTCCTTGTTTTATAGACTATTGATGCACTGATGTATATGTGG
ATTACTTTGTGAATTACCCCTGGTAAAATTAAAAATTTCAGGCTAGTTAACTTGTACTACTTAGCTATTT
TCTGAACTGTCTTACTGTTCTTTAACAGGAGTTAACTTAGGTAATGTCAACTAATTTAATATAAAGTCAA
ACAGAAAATAATGCCTTATATATTATAAAAATTAATAAAAAACCATTTTAAAATCTAGTATAAGTTTAGA
GCTACTCACTCTTCTGGCTTATCTATGCTTGTATTTACTTCTGTTTTCAAAAAATTTTTTAATGTGACCA
TACCTTTTATTTCCAGTTATTGATATAATTTACAACAAAAGATTATACTTGCAAGCTTTATAGTTTTTAA
ATGGTCTTATTTGTAGTGAATATCATATCTAAATGATATCTAAATGTAAAGTAAATCATACCTAAATGAA
AACATATTCTTTAAGTCATTATAAAATTTTCCAGGTGATCAATTTTTCTTTAAATATACTACATAAAATG
TTATTGACTCCCAAAATGATGTTATTTTGTATAATCTTAAATACCAATAATTACCAGGTCTATTTTGGTT
TTAGTGTAGGATAAAAAAGAATGTGTTCTTTTTTCTAGGTAGCATTTTAATGATCAAAGTTGGTGACGTG
ACAGAGGTCTTAAGTATTATTAAACAGATGATTAATAAGATGTATTCCTCAGACTTTTCCATATAAAAGG
AAAAATGTCTCAAATTCATGAAAAGATTGGTACAGGAGGAGGATTAGCAAATTGTAGTTTAAATATCTGA
ATGGAAACACTTTTTAGTGAAAGAATAAAGGGAATATCATTGTATCTTCTTCTGAGTCTGTGCCTCTCTC
TCTTGGAGTTAGTCTTTCCAACCCTATATACTTACCACTATCTTCATCCCTCTACCTTCCTTTTTCCCAT
TACATCTGTGCAGTACTGGGTGGCAACTATTGTGTTTCGGTGTTAATATCCAAGTTTCCCTGAATAAGAC
CAAGTGAATGGAGGATGAATGAGTATACCTATCCCTCCAGGGGTCATCAGACATATTTAGCCACCATATT
TAATCAATAAGCAGGAAGACATAAGCTAGCCTTGTCCTTCTTCTTTCCTCCCTGCTCCTTTCTCTTCTCT
TCCCCCTCTCCCTTTACTGTCATCCATCAGTATTTTCAGAGCATCTATTATGTGTCAGGCATTCAGATAC
TCAAACGGAGGAAAACAAGAATAAACAAGACAAAGATCTGACCACAGGGGAATCCCTATGGCTACTGTAG
ACTTTTGAGCCATAAAGGAAGAATCAAGCCTAGTGTAAATGAAAATTCCTTAATGCTGTGCCTTTTAAAA
AGAAATGTGACATAAGCAAAATGATTAGTTTCTTTCTTTAATAATGAGTCCTTGAGGTAGGAGAGTGTTT
TGGGATCTATTATTAACTCTTCTTTCCTTTCCATACAGACTCCTTTTTTAGAAGTCAAGGTAACAGACAC
ACCAAAAAGATCTAGGAGAGATTTTGGGCTTGATTGTGATGAACACTCCACAGAATCTCGATGCTGTCGT
TACCCTCTAACTGTGGATTTTGAAGCTTTTGGATGGGATTGGATTATTGCACCTAAAAGATATAAGGCCA
ATTACTGCTCTGGAGAATGTGAATTTGTATTTTTGCAAAAGTATCCTCATACCCATCTTGTGCACCAAGC
AAACCCCAGAGGTTCAGCCGGCCCCTGCTGTACTCCTACAAAGATGTCTCCAATTAATATGCTATATTTT
AATGGCGAAGGACAAATAATATACGGGAAGATTCCAGCCATGGTAGTAGATCGCTGTGGGTGTTCATGAG
GTCTATATTTGGTTCATAGCTTCCTCAAACATGGAAGGTCTTCCCCTCAACAATTTTGAAACTGTGAAAT
TATGTACCACAGGCTATAAGCCTAGAGTATGCTACAGTCACTTAAGCACAAGCTACAGTATATGAGCTAA
AAAGAGAGAATATATGCAATGGTTGGCATTTAACCATCCAAACAAATCGTATAATAAAAAGTTTTATGAT
TTCCAGAGTTTTTGAACTAGGAGATCAAATTCCATTTATGTTGAAATATATTACAACACATGCAGGTGAA
TGAAAGCAATTCTCCTTGTCTTCTGGTGAATTAAAGGAGTATGCTTTAAAATCTATTTCTCTACAGTTTC
ACTTAATATTTACAGAAAAATCTATATGTAGTATTGGTAAAATGCAGTATTGTTATATACCATTATTTGA
AACATCCTTAAACACTTGAATTTATATTGTATGATAGCATACTTGGTAAGATGAGATTCCACAAAGTAGG
GATGGCACACCATACGCAGGTTACCATTCCTATACTGATTGATACAGTACATTAACAGTTTTTGCCAATG
GTGCTAATACAATAGGCTGAATGGCTGATGTTATCAGGTTTATCAAGCAAAAAACATTCAGGAAAGTAAT
AAGTTTCTCCTTTCTTCAGGTGCATTTTCACACTCCTCCCTATGGGCAATGGATGTTCTATAGAGAAAGA
AAACTCATTTTCCTAGAGGTCTACATTCAATTCTGTAGCATACTTGGAGAAGCTGCATTGAAAAGGCAGT
CAAAAAGTATTCATTTTGGTCAAAATTTCAAAATTATAGCCTGCCTTTGCAATACTGCAGCTTTTAGGAT
GAAATAATGGAAATGACTGATTCTATCAATATTGTATAAAAAGATTTTGAAATAGTTGCATTTATATAAT
ATGTATACAATATTGTTTTGTAAATAAATGTCTCCTTTTTTATTTACTTTGGTATATTTTTACAGTAAGG
ACATTTCAAATTAAGTATTAAGGCACAAAGACATGTCATGTAGGACATAAAAGCAAAAGCTTATATTTTG
GAGCAAATTAGTTGATTAAATAGTGGTCTTAAAACTCCATATGCTAATGGTTAGATGGTTATATTACAAT
CATTTTATATTTTTTTACATTATTAGCATTCACTTATGGATTCATGATGGCTGTCTCGAGTCTAGAGGGC
CCGTTTAAACCCGCTGATCAGCCTCGACTGTGCCTTCTAGTTGCCAGCCATCTGTTGTTTGCCCCTCCCC
CGTGCCTTCCTTGACCCTGGAAGGTGCCACTCCCACTGTCCTTTCCTAATAAAATGAGGAAATTGCATCG
CATTGTCTGAGTAGGTGTCATTCTATTCTGGGGGGTGGGGTGGGGCAGGACAGCAAGGGGGAGGATTGGG
AAGACAATAGCAGGCATGCTGGGGATGCGGTGGGCTCTATGGCTTCTGAGGCGGAAAGAACCAGCTGGGG
CTCTAGGGGGTATCCCC
[124 nt withheld, positions 7508-7631]
C
[91 nt withheld, positions 7633-7723]
A
[49 nt withheld, positions 7725-7773]
CCTTTGACGTTGGAGTCCACGTTCTTT
[37 nt withheld, positions 7801-7837]
ACCCTATCTCGGTCTATTCTTTTGATTTATAAGGGATTTTGCCGATTTCGGCCTATTGGTTAAAAAATGA
GCTGATTTAACAAAAATTTAACGCGAATTAATTCTGTGGAATGTGTGTCAGTTAGGGTGTGGAAAGTCCC
CAGGCTCCCCAGCAGGCAGAAGTATGCAAAGCATGCATCTCAATTAGTCAGCAACCAGGTGTGGAAAGTC
CCCAGGCTCCCCAGCAGGCAGAAGTATGCAAAGCATGCATCTCAATTAGTCAGCAACCATAGTCCCGCCC
CTAACTCCGCCCATCCCGCCCCTAACTCCGCCCAGTTCCGCCCATTCTCCGCCCCATGGCTGACTAATTT
TTTTTATTTATGCAGAGGCCGAGGCCGCCTCTGCCTCTGAGCTATTCCAGAAGTAGTGAGGAGGCTTTTT
TGGAGGCCTAGGCTTTTGCAAAAAGCTCCCGGGAGCTTGTATATCCATTTTCGGATCTGATCAAGAGACA
GGATGAGGATCGTTTCGCATGATTGAACAAGATGGATTGCACGCAGGTTCTCCGGCCGCTTGGGTGGAGA
GGCTATTCGGCTATGACTGGGCACAACAGACAATCGGCTGCTCTGATGCCGCCGTGTTCCGGCTGTCAGC
GCAGGGGCGCCCGGTTCTTTTTGTCAAGACCGACCTGTCCGGTGCCCTGAATGAACTGCAGGACGAGGCA
GCGCGGCTATCGTGGCTGGCCACGACGGGCGTTCCTTGCGCAGCTGTGCTCGACGTTGTCACTGAAGCGG
GAAGGGACTGGCTGCTATTGGGCGAAGTGCCGGGGCAGGATCTCCTGTCATCTCACCTTGCTCCTGCCGA
GAAAGTATCCATCATGGCTGATGCAATGCGGCGGCTGCATACGCTTGATCCGGCTACCTGCCCATTCGAC
CACCAAGCGAAACATCGCATCGAGCGAGCACGTACTCGGATGGAAGCCGGTCTTGTCGATCAGGATGATC
TGGACGAAGAGCATCAGGGGCTCGCGCCAGCCGAACTGTTCGCCAGGCTCAAGGCGCGCATGCCCGACGG
CGAGGATCTCGTCGTGACCCATGGCGATGCCTGCTTGCCGAATATCATGGTGGAAAATGGCCGCTTTTCT
GGATTCATCGACTGTGGCCGGCTGGGTGTGGCGGACCGCTATCAGGACATAGCGTTGGCTACCCGTGATA
TTGCTGAAGAGCTTGGCGGCGAATGGGCTGACCGCTTCCTCGTGCTTTACGGTATCGCCGCTCCCGATTC
GCAGCGCATCGCCTTCTATCGCCTTCTTGACGAGTTCTTCTGAGCGGGACTCTGGGGTTCGAAATGACCG
ACCAAGCGACGCCCAACCTGCCATCACGAGATTTCGATTCCACCGCCGCCTTCTATGAAAGGTTGGGCTT
CGGAATCGTTTTCCGGGACGCCGGCTGGATGATCCTCCAGCGCGGGGATCTCATGCTGGAGTTCTTCGCC
CACCCCAACTTGTTTATTGCAGCTTATAATGGTTACAAATAAAGCAATAGCATCACAAATTTCACAAATA
AAGCATTTTTTTCACTGCATTCTAGTTGTGGTTTGTCCAAACTCATCAATGTATCTTATCATGTCTGTAT
ACCGTCGACCTCTAGCTAGAGCTTGGCGTAATCATGGTCATAGCTGTTTCCTGTGTGAAATTGTTATCCG
CTCACAATTCCACACAACATACGAGCCGGAAGCATAAAGTGTAAAGCCTGGGGTGCCTAATGAGTGAGCT
AACTCACATTAATTGCGTTGCGCTCACTGCCCGCTTTCCAGTCGGGAAACCTGTCGTGCCAGCTGCATTA
ATGAATCGGCCAACGCGCGGGGAGAGGCGGTTTGCGTATTGGGCGCTCTTCCGCTTCCTCGCTCACTGAC
TCGCTGCGCTCGGTCGTTCGGCTGCGGCGAGCGGTATCAGCTCACTCAAAGGCGGTAATACGGTTATCCA
CAGAATCAGGGGATAACGCAGGAAAGAACATGTGAGCAAAAGGCCAGCAAAAGGCCAGGAACCGTAAAAA
GGCCGCGTTGCTGGCGTTTTTCCATAGGCTCCGCCCCCCTGACGAGCATCACAAAAATCGACGCTCAAGT
CAGAGGTGGCGAAACCCGACAGGACTATAAAGATACCAGGCGTTTCCCCCTGGAAGCTCCCTCGTGCGCT
CTCCTGTTCCGACCCTGCCGCTTACCGGATACCTGTCCGCCTTTCTCCCTTCGGGAAGCGTGGCGCTTTC
TCATAGCTCACGCTGTAGGTATCTCAGTTCGGTGTAGGTCGTTCGCTCCAAGCTGGGCTGTGTGCACGAA
CCCCCCGTTCAGCCCGACCGCTGCGCCTTATCCGGTAACTATCGTCTTGAGTCCAACCCGGTAAGACACG
ACTTATCGCCACTGGCAGCAGCCACTGGTAACAGGATTAGCAGAGCGAGGTATGTAGGCGGTGCTACAGA
GTTCTTGAAGTGGTGGCCTAACTACGGCTACACTAGAAGAACAGTATTTGGTATCTGCGCTCTGCTGAAG
CCAGTTACCTTCGGAAAAAGAGTTGGTAGCTCTTGATCCGGCAAACAAACCACCGCTGGTAGCGGTGGTT
TTTTTGTTTGCAAGCAGCAGATTACGCGCAGAAAAAAAGGATCTCAAGAAGATCCTTTGATCTTTTCTAC
GGGGTCTGACGCTCAGTGGAACGAAAACTCACGTTAAGGGATTTTGGTCATGAGATTATCAAAAAGGATC
TTCACCTAGATCCTTTTAAATTAAAAATGAAGTTTTAAATCAATCTAAAGTATATATGAGTAAACTTGGT
CTGACAGTTACCAATGCTTAATCAGTGAGGCACCTATCTCAGCGATCTGTCTATTTCGTTCATCCATAGT
TGCCTGACTCCCCGTCGTGTAGATAACTACGATACGGGAGGGCTTACCATCTGGCCCCAGTGCTGCAATG
ATACCGCGAGACCCACGCTCACCGGCTCCAGATTTATCAGCAATAAACCAGCCAGCCGGAAGGGCCGAGC
GCAGAAGTGGTCCTGCAACTTTATCCGCCTCCATCCAGTCTATTAATTGTTGCCGGGAAGCTAGAGTAAG
TAGTTCGCCAGTTAATAGTTTGCGCAACGTTGTTGCCATTGCTACAGGCATCGTGGTGTCACGCTCGTCG
TTTGGTATGGCTTCATTCAGCTCCGGTTCCCAACGATCAAGGCGAGTTACATGATCCCCCATGTTGTGCA
AAAAAGCGGTTAGCTCCTTCGGTCCTCCGATCGTTGTCAGAAGTAAGTTGGCCGCAGTGTTATCACTCAT
GGTTATGGCAGCACTGCATAATTCTCTTACTGTCATGCCATCCGTAAGATGCTTTTCTGTGACTGGTGAG
TACTCAACCAAGTCATTCTGAGAATAGTGTATGCGGCGACCGAGTTGCTCTTGCCCGGCGTCAATACGGG
ATAATACCGCGCCACATAGCAGAACTTTAAAAGTGCTCATCATTGGAAAACGTTCTTCGGGGCGAAAACT
CTCAAGGATCTTACCGCTGTTGAGATCCAGTTCGATGTAACCCACTCGTGCACCCAACTGATCTTCAGCA
TCTTTTACTTTCACCAGCGTTTCTGGGTGAGCAAAAACAGGAAGGCAAAATGCCGCAAAAAAGGGAATAA
GGGCGACACGGAAATGTTGAATACTCATACTCTTCCTTTTTCAATATTATTGAAGCATTTATCAGGGTTA
TTGTCTCATGAGCGGATACATATTTGAATGTATTTAGAAAAATAAACAAATAGGGGTTCCGCGCACATTT
CCCCGAAAAGTGCCACCTGACGTC
